>Addgene plasmid #131030 | pcF-2/3/1 | depositor full sequence | sequence record 252327 | pcF-2/3/1 sequence 3579 bps
GCCGATTTCGGCCTATTGGTTAAAAAATGAGCTGATTTAACAAAAATTTAACGCGAATTTTAACAAAATA
TTAACGTTTACAATTTAAAAGGATCTAGGTGAAGATCCTTTTTGATAATCTCATGACCAAAATCCCTTAA
CGTGAGTTTTCGTTCCACTGAGCGTCAGACCCCGTAGAAAAGATCAAAGGATCTTCTTGAGATCCTTTTT
TTCTGCGCGTAATCTGCTGCTTGCAAACAAAAAAACCACCGCTACCAGCGGTGGTTTGTTTGCCGGATCA
AGAGCTACCAACTCTTTTTCCGAAGGTAACTGGCTTCAGCAGAGCGCAGATACCAAATACTGTCCTTCTA
GTGTAGCCGTAGTTAGGCCACCACTTCAAGAACTCTGTAGCACCGCCTACATACCTCGCTCTGCTAATCC
TGTTACCAGTGGCTGCTGCCAGTGGCGATAAGTCGTGTCTTACCGGGTTGGACTCAAGACGATAGTTACC
GGATAAGGCGCAGCGGTCGGGCTGAACGGGGGGTTCGTGCACACAGCCCAGCTTGGAGCGAACGACCTAC
ACCGAACTGAGATACCTACAGCGTGAGCTATGAGAAAGCGCCACGCTTCCCGAAGGGAGAAAGGCGGACA
GGTATCCGGTAAGCGGCAGGGTCGGAACAGGAGAGCGCACGAGGGAGCTTCCAGGGGGAAACGCCTGGTA
TCTTTATAGTCCTGTCGGGTTTCGCCACCTCTGACTTGAGCGTCGATTTTTGTGATGCTCGTCAGGGGGG
CGGAGCCTATGGAAAAACGCCAGCAACGCGGCCTTTTTACGGTTCCTGGCCTTTTGCTGGCCTTTTGCTC
ACATGTTCTTTCCTGCGTTATCCCCTGATTCTGTGGATAACCGTATTACCGCCTTTGAGTGAGCTGATAC
CGCTCGCCGCAGCCGAACGACCGAGCGCAGCGAGTCAGTGAGCGAGGAAGCGGAAGAGCGCCTGATGCGG
TATTTTCTCCTTACGCATCTGTGCGGTATTTCACACCGCATATGGTGCACTCTCAGTACAATCTGCTCTG
ATGCCGCATAGTTAAGCCAGTATACACTCCGCTATCGCTACGTGACTGGGTCATGGCTGCGCCCCGACAC
CCGCCAACACCCGCTGACGCGCCCTGACGGGCTTGTCTGCTCCCGGCATCCGCTTACAGACAAGCTGTGA
CGGTCTCCGGGAGCTGCATGTGTCAGAGGTTTTCACCGTCATCACCGAAACGCGCGAGGCAGCAAGGAGA
TGGCGCCCAACAGTCCCCCGGCCACGGGGCCTGCCACCATACCCACGCCGAAACAAGCGCTCATGAGCCC
GAAGTGGCGAGCCCGATCTTCCCCATCGGTGATGTCGGCGATATAGGCGCCAGCAACCGCACCTGTGGCG
CCGGTGATGCCGGCCACGATGCGTCCGGCGTAGAGGATCTGCTCATGTTTGACAGCTTATCATCGATGCA
TTTGACAGCTAGCTCAGTCCTAGGTATAATGCTAGCGCTAGCGAATTCGAGCTCGGTACCAAGACGTCAA
CTCGACCCTGTCTAAGAACTTTAAATAATTTCTACTGTTGTAGATCGTATGTTGCATCACCTTCACCCTC
TGCTGGTCTAAGAACTTTAAATAATTTCTACTGTTGTAGATCTGTACATAACCTTCGGGCATGGCACGAG
TGTCTAAGAACTTTAAATAATTTCTACTGTTGTAGATCTTTACACTTTATGCTTCCGGCTCGTAACGGTC
TAAGAACTTTAAATAATTTCTACTGTTGTAGATAAGCTTGGCTGTTTTGGCGGATGAGAGAAGATTTTCA
GCCTGATACAGATTAAATCAGAACGCAGAAGCGGTCTGATAAAACAGAATTTGCCTGGCGGCAGTAGCGC
GGTGGTCCCACCTGACCCCATGCCGAACTCAGAAGTGAAACGCCGTAGCGCCGATGGTAGTGTGGGGTCT
CCCCATGCGAGAGTAGGGAACTGCCAGGCATCAAATAAAACGAAAGGCTCAGTCGAAAGACTGGGCCTTT
CGTTTTATCTGTTGTTTGTCGGTGAACGCTCTCCTGAGTAGGACAAATCCGCCGGGAGCGGATTTGAACG
TTGCGAAGCAACGGCCCGGAGGGTGGCGGGCAGGACGCCCGCCATAAACTGCCAGGCATCAAATTAAGCA
GAAGGCCATCCTGACGGATGGCCTTTTTGCGTTTCTACAAACTCTTTTGTTTATTTTTCTAAATACATTC
AAATATGTATCCGCTCATGAGACAATAACCCTGATAAATGCTTCAATAATATTGAAAAAGGAAGAGTATG
AGTATTCAACATTTCCGTGTCGCCCTTATTCCCTTTTTTGCGGCATTTTGCCTTCCTGTTTTTGCTCACC
CAGAAACGCTGGTGAAAGTAAAAGATGCTGAAGATCAGTTGGGTGCACGAGTGGGTTACATCGAACTGGA
TCTCAACAGCGGTAAGATCCTTGAGAGTTTTCGCCCCGAAGAACGTTTTCCAATGATGAGCACTTTTAAA
GTTCTGCTATGTGGCGCGGTATTATCCCGTGTTGACGCCGGGCAAGAGCAACTCGGTCGCCGCATACACT
ATTCTCAGAATGACTTGGTTGAGTACTCACCAGTCACAGAAAAGCATCTTACGGATGGCATGACAGTAAG
AGAATTATGCAGTGCTGCCATAACCATGAGTGATAACACTGCGGCCAACTTACTTCTGACAACGATCGGA
GGACCGAAGGAGCTAACCGCTTTTTTGCACAACATGGGGGATCATGTAACTCGCCTTGATCGTTGGGAAC
CGGAGCTGAATGAAGCCATACCAAACGACGAGCGTGACACCACGATGCCTGCAGCAATGGCAACAACGTT
GCGCAAACTATTAACTGGCGAACTACTTACTCTAGCTTCCCGGCAACAATTAATAGACTGGATGGAGGCG
GATAAAGTTGCAGGACCACTTCTGCGCTCGGCCCTTCCGGCTGGCTGGTTTATTGCTGATAAATCTGGAG
CCGGTGAGCGTGGGTCTCGCGGTATCATTGCAGCACTGGGGCCAGATGGTAAGCCCTCCCGTATCGTAGT
TATCTACACGACGGGGAGTCAGGCAACTATGGATGAACGAAATAGACAGATCGCTGAGATAGGTGCCTCA
CTGATTAAGCATTGGTAACTGTCAGACCAAGTTTACTCATATATACTTTAGATTGATT
[125 nt withheld, positions 3209-3333]
C
[141 nt withheld, positions 3335-3475]
CCTTTGACGTTGGAGTCCACGTTCTTTAATAGTGGACTCTTGTTCCAAACTTGAACAACACTCAACCCTA
TCTCGGGCTATTCTTTTGATTTATAAGGGATTTT
Features (pLannotate 1.2.2; 16 found; start..end, strand, type, name):
    197..785     +  rep_origin     ori: high-copy-number ColE1/pMB1/pBR322/pUC origin of replication
    971..1111    -  misc_feature   bom: basis of mobility region from pBR322
   1213..1253    -  CDS            rop (fragment): Rop protein, which maintains plasmids at low copy number; rop
   1252..1439    -  CDS            TcR (fragment): tetracycline efflux protein; tet; confers resistance to tetracycline
   1449..1467    +  promoter       tet promoter (fragment): E. coli promoter for tetracycline efflux protein gene
   1472..1506    +  promoter       J23119 promoter: bacterial promoter (Registry of Standard Biological Parts BBa J23119)
   1513..1530    +  misc_feature   MCS (fragment): pUC18/19 multiple cloning site
   1586..1611    -  CDS            GFP (fragment): green fluorescent protein
   1652..1677    -  CDS            superfolder GFP (fragment): GFP variant that folds robustly even when fused to poorly folded proteins (Pédelacq et al., 2006)
   1719..1744    +  promoter       lac UV5 promoter (fragment): E. coli lac promoter with an "up" mutation
   1873..1988    +  ncRNA          5S rRNA: Accession: RF00001 - 5S ribosomal RNA
   1992..2078    +  terminator     rrnB T1 terminator: Escherichia coli rrnB; transcription terminator T1 from the E. coli rrnB gene
   2170..2197    +  terminator     rrnB T2 terminator: transcription terminator T2 from the E. coli rrnB gene
   2216..2307    +  promoter       AmpR promoter: bla
   2308..3168    +  CDS            AmpR: β-lactamase; bla; confers resistance to ampicillin, carbenicillin, and related antibiotics
   3210..86      +  rep_origin     f1 ori (across the origin) (sequence partly withheld): f1 bacteriophage origin of replication; arrow indicates direction of (+) strand synthesis
