>Addgene plasmid #131030 | pcF-2/3/1 | addgene full sequence | sequence record 258228 | Addgene NGS Result
TTGACAGCTAGCTCAGTCCTAGGTATAATGCTAGCGCTAGCGAATTCGAGCTCGGTACCAAGACGTCAAC
TCGACCCTGTCTAAGAACTTTAAATAATTTCTACTGTTGTAGATCGTATGTTGCATCACCTTCACCCTCT
GCTGGTCTAAGAACTTTAAATAATTTCTACTGTTGTAGATCTGTACATAACCTTCGGGCATGGCACGAGT
GTCTAAGAACTTTAAATAATTTCTACTGTTGTAGATCTTTACACTTTATGCTTCCGGCTCGTAACGGTCT
AAGAACTTTAAATAATTTCTACTGTTGTAGATAAGCTTGGCTGTTTTGGCGGATGAGAGAAGATTTTCAG
CCTGATACAGATTAAATCAGAACGCAGAAGCGGTCTGATAAAACAGAATTTGCCTGGCGGCAGTAGCGCG
GTGGTCCCACCTGACCCCATGCCGAACTCAGAAGTGAAACGCCGTAGCGCCGATGGTAGTGTGGGGTCTC
CCCATGCGAGAGTAGGGAACTGCCAGGCATCAAATAAAACGAAAGGCTCAGTCGAAAGACTGGGCCTTTC
GTTTTATCTGTTGTTTGTCGGTGAACGCTCTCCTGAGTAGGACAAATCCGCCGGGAGCGGATTTGAACGT
TGCGAAGCAACGGCCCGGAGGGTGGCGGGCAGGACGCCCGCCATAAACTGCCAGGCATCAAATTAAGCAG
AAGGCCATCCTGACGGATGGCCTTTTTGCGTTTCTACAAACTCTTTTGTTTATTTTTCTAAATACATTCA
AATATGTATCCGCTCATGAGACAATAACCCTGATAAATGCTTCAATAATATTGAAAAAGGAAGAGTATGA
GTATTCAACATTTCCGTGTCGCCCTTATTCCCTTTTTTGCGGCATTTTGCCTTCCTGTTTTTGCTCACCC
AGAAACGCTGGTGAAAGTAAAAGATGCTGAAGATCAGTTGGGTGCACGAGTGGGTTACATCGAACTGGAT
CTCAACAGCGGTAAGATCCTTGAGAGTTTTCGCCCCGAAGAACGTTTTCCAATGATGAGCACTTTTAAAG
TTCTGCTATGTGGCGCGGTATTATCCCGTGTTGACGCCGGGCAAGAGCAACTCGGTCGCCGCATACACTA
TTCTCAGAATGACTTGGTTGAGTACTCACCAGTCACAGAAAAGCATCTTACGGATGGCATGACAGTAAGA
GAATTATGCAGTGCTGCCATAACCATGAGTGATAACACTGCGGCCAACTTACTTCTGACAACGATCGGAG
GACCGAAGGAGCTAACCGCTTTTTTGCACAACATGGGGGATCATGTAACTCGCCTTGATCGTTGGGAACC
GGAGCTGAATGAAGCCATACCAAACGACGAGCGTGACACCACGATGCCTGCAGCAATGGCAACAACGTTG
CGCAAACTATTAACTGGCGAACTACTTACTCTAGCTTCCCGGCAACAATTAATAGACTGGATGGAGGCGG
ATAAAGTTGCAGGACCACTTCTGCGCTCGGCCCTTCCGGCTGGCTGGTTTATTGCTGATAAATCTGGAGC
CGGTGAGCGTGGGTCTCGCGGTATCATTGCAGCACTGGGGCCAGATGGTAAGCCCTCCCGTATCGTAGTT
ATCTACACGACGGGGAGTCAGGCAACTATGGATGAACGAAATAGACAGATCGCTGAGATAGGTGCCTCAC
TGATTAAGCATTGGTAACTGTCAGACCAAGTTTACTCATATATACTTTAGATTGATT
[125 nt withheld, positions 1738-1862]
C
[141 nt withheld, positions 1864-2004]
CCTTTGACGTTGGAGTCCACGTTCTTT
[37 nt withheld, positions 2032-2068]
ACCCTATCTCGGGCTATTCTTTTGATTTATAAGGGATTTTGCCGATTTCGGCCTATTGGTTAAAAAATGA
GCTGATTTAACAAAAATTTAACGCGAATTTTAACAAAATATTAACGTTTACAATTTAAAAGGATCTAGGT
GAAGATCCTTTTTGATAATCTCATGACCAAAATCCCTTAACGTGAGTTTTCGTTCCACTGAGCGTCAGAC
CCCGTAGAAAAGATCAAAGGATCTTCTTGAGATCCTTTTTTTCTGCGCGTAATCTGCTGCTTGCAAACAA
AAAAACCACCGCTACCAGCGGTGGTTTGTTTGCCGGATCAAGAGCTACCAACTCTTTTTCCGAAGGTAAC
TGGCTTCAGCAGAGCGCAGATACCAAATACTGTCCTTCTAGTGTAGCCGTAGTTAGGCCACCACTTCAAG
AACTCTGTAGCACCGCCTACATACCTCGCTCTGCTAATCCTGTTACCAGTGGCTGCTGCCAGTGGCGATA
AGTCGTGTCTTACCGGGTTGGACTCAAGACGATAGTTACCGGATAAGGCGCAGCGGTCGGGCTGAACGGG
GGGTTCGTGCACACAGCCCAGCTTGGAGCGAACGACCTACACCGAACTGAGATACCTACAGCGTGAGCTA
TGAGAAAGCGCCACGCTTCCCGAAGGGAGAAAGGCGGACAGGTATCCGGTAAGCGGCAGGGTCGGAACAG
GAGAGCGCACGAGGGAGCTTCCAGGGGGAAACGCCTGGTATCTTTATAGTCCTGTCGGGTTTCGCCACCT
CTGACTTGAGCGTCGATTTTTGTGATGCTCGTCAGGGGGGCGGAGCCTATGGAAAAACGCCAGCAACGCG
GCCTTTTTACGGTTCCTGGCCTTTTGCTGGCCTTTTGCTCACATGTTCTTTCCTGCGTTATCCCCTGATT
CTGTGGATAACCGTATTACCGCCTTTGAGTGAGCTGATACCGCTCGCCGCAGCCGAACGACCGAGCGCAG
CGAGTCAGTGAGCGAGGAAGCGGAAGAGCGCCTGATGCGGTATTTTCTCCTTACGCATCTGTGCGGTATT
TCACACCGCATATGGTGCACTCTCAGTACAATCTGCTCTGATGCCGCATAGTTAAGCCAGTATACACTCC
GCTATCGCTACGTGACTGGGTCATGGCTGCGCCCCGACACCCGCCAACACCCGCTGACGCGCCCTGACGG
GCTTGTCTGCTCCCGGCATCCGCTTACAGACAAGCTGTGACGGTCTCCGGGAGCTGCATGTGTCAGAGGT
TTTCACCGTCATCACCGAAACGCGCGAGGCAGAAGGAGATGGCGCCCAACAGTCCCCCGGCCACGGGGCC
TGCCACCATACCCACGCCGAAACAAGCGCTCATGAGCCCGAAGTGGCGAGCCCGATCTTCCCCATCGGTG
ATGTCGGCGATATAGGCGCCAGCAACCGCACCTGTGGCGCCGGTGATGCCGGCCACGATGCGTCCGGCGT
AGAGGATCTGCTCATGTTTGACAGCTTATCATCGATGCAT
Features (pLannotate 1.2.2; 16 found; start..end, strand, type, name):
      1..35      +  promoter       J23119 promoter: bacterial promoter (Registry of Standard Biological Parts BBa J23119)
     42..59      +  misc_feature   MCS (fragment): pUC18/19 multiple cloning site
    115..140     -  CDS            GFP (fragment): green fluorescent protein
    181..206     -  CDS            superfolder GFP (fragment): GFP variant that folds robustly even when fused to poorly folded proteins (Pédelacq et al., 2006)
    248..273     +  promoter       lac UV5 promoter (fragment): E. coli lac promoter with an "up" mutation
    402..517     +  ncRNA          5S rRNA: Accession: RF00001 - 5S ribosomal RNA
    521..607     +  terminator     rrnB T1 terminator: Escherichia coli rrnB; transcription terminator T1 from the E. coli rrnB gene
    699..726     +  terminator     rrnB T2 terminator: transcription terminator T2 from the E. coli rrnB gene
    745..836     +  promoter       AmpR promoter: bla
    837..1697    +  CDS            AmpR: β-lactamase; bla; confers resistance to ampicillin, carbenicillin, and related antibiotics
   1739..2119    +  rep_origin     M13 ori (sequence partly withheld): M13 bacteriophage origin of replication; arrow indicates direction of (+) strand synthesis
   2305..2893    +  rep_origin     ori: high-copy-number ColE1/pMB1/pBR322/pUC origin of replication
   3079..3219    -  misc_feature   bom: basis of mobility region from pBR322
   3321..3360    -  CDS            rop (fragment): Rop protein, which maintains plasmids at low copy number; rop
   3361..3546    -  CDS            TcR (fragment): tetracycline efflux protein; tet; confers resistance to tetracycline
   3556..3574    +  promoter       tet promoter (fragment): E. coli promoter for tetracycline efflux protein gene
