[The description below was written by a language model from this plasmid's Addgene catalogue record and pLannotate feature annotations shown in this document.]
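Description:
pcF-2/3/1 is a small (about 3.6 kb) bacterial CRISPR plasmid built on the pBAD18 backbone that expresses a three-spacer CRISPR array for the Francisella novicida Cas12a nuclease (FnCas12a). It is maintained in E. coli through a high-copy ColE1/pMB1-type origin and selected with ampicillin via the β-lactamase gene under its native promoter. The backbone also carries an f1/M13 phage origin, the pBR322 bom mobility region, and short remnants of rop, the tetracycline resistance gene and its promoter. These remnants are non-functional leftovers of the vector's lineage. The arabinose-inducible araC/PBAD module normally associated with pBAD18 does not appear in either feature table.

The payload is a 234 bp array transcribed from the strong constitutive synthetic promoter J23119, followed downstream by the rrnB 5S region and the T1 and T2 terminators. The three 26 bp annotations within the insert, two matching GFP or superfolder GFP on the reverse strand and one matching the lac UV5 promoter, are evenly spaced. They are most plausibly the spacers themselves, homologous to their intended targets, rather than functional coding or promoter elements, although the record does not state the targets explicitly. Cas12a processes its own precursor transcript into individual crRNAs, so a single transcript from this plasmid can yield three guides when the nuclease is supplied from another source. No Cas12a gene is present on this construct.

The plasmid is described as the fifth in a set of three-spacer arrays, and its name suggests a particular spacer order. It comes from work on modular one-pot assembly of CRISPR arrays and on factors that influence crRNA biogenesis. The depositor and sequencing-derived records agree apart from a one-nucleotide length difference and a different start coordinate.
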