Addgene plasmid #131030: pcF-2/3/1
Purpose: Three-spacer array 5 for FnCas12a.
Depositing lab: Chase Beisel. Depositing organization: Helmholtz-Zentrum fuer Infektionsforschung (HZI). Publication: Modular one-pot assembly of CRISPR arrays enables library generation and reveals factors influencing crRNA biogenesis. Liao C, Ttofali F, Slotkowski RA, Denny SR, Cecil TD, Leenay RT, Keung AJ, Beisel CL. Nat Commun. 2019 Jul 3;10(1):2948. doi: 10.1038/s41467-019-10747-3. PubMed 31270316.
Backbone
  Vector backbone: pBAD18
  Total vector size (bp): 3579
  Vector type: Bacterial Expression, CRISPR
Growth in bacteria
  Bacterial resistance: Ampicillin, 100 μg/mL
  Growth temperature: 37°C
  Growth strain: DH5alpha
  Copy number: High Copy
Gene/Insert
  Gene/Insert name: 3-spacer array for FnCas12a
  Insert size (bp): 234
  Promoter: PJ23119
  Cloning method: Unknown
  Sequencing primers: 5′ AGCGCTCATGAGCCCGA; 3′ TGCCGCCAGGCAAATTCTG
Terms and licenses: Academic/Nonprofit Terms; Industry Terms: Not Available to Industry
How to cite: pcF-2/3/1 was a gift from Chase Beisel (Addgene plasmid # 131030 ; http://n2t.net/addgene:131030 ; RRID:Addgene_131030)
